>Addgene plasmid #210393 | pET303_sumocodo_GFP_codoopti | addgene full sequence | sequence record 421615 | Addgene NGS Result
GATCTCGATCCCGCGAAATTAATACGACTCACTATAGGGGAATTGTGAGCGGATAACAATTCCCCTCTAG
TAATAATTTTGTTTAACTTTAAGAAGGAGGTCTAGAATGGGTAGCAGCCATCACCATCATCATCATAGCA
GCGGTCTGGTTCCGCGTGGTAGCCATATGAGCGATAGCGAAGTTAATCAAGAAGCCAAACCGGAAGTTAA
GCCGGAAGTGAAACCTGAAACACATATTAACCTGAAAGTGAGTGATGGCAGCAGCGAAATCTTCTTCAAA
ATCAAAAAAACAACACCGCTGCGTCGTCTGATGGAAGCATTTGCAAAACGTCAGGGTAAAGAAATGGATA
GCCTGCGTTTTCTGTATGATGGTATTCGTATTCAGGCAGATCAGACACCGGAAGATCTGGATATGGAAGA
TAACGATATTATCGAAGCACATCGTGAGCAGATTGGTGGATCCATGAGCAAAGGCGAAGAACTGTTTACC
GGTGTTGTTCCGATTCTGGTTGAACTGGATGGTGATGTTAATGGCCACAAATTTTCAGTTAGCGGTGAAG
GCGAAGGTGATGCAACCTATGGTAAACTGACCCTGAAATTTATCTGTACCACCGGCAAACTGCCGGTTCC
GTGGCCGACACTGGTTACCACACTGAGCTATGGTGTTCAGTGTTTTAGCCGTTATCCGGATCATATGAAA
CGCCACGATTTTTTCAAAAGCGCAATGCCGGAAGGTTATGTTCAAGAACGTACCATCTTCTTCAAAGATG
ACGGCAACTATAAAACCCGTGCCGAAGTTAAATTTGAAGGTGATACCCTGGTGAATCGCATTGAACTGAA
AGGCATCGATTTTAAAGAGGATGGTAATATCCTGGGCCACAAACTGGAATATAATTATAATAGCCACAAC
GTGTACATCATGGCCGACAAACAGAAAAATGGCATCAAAGTGAATTTCAAAACCCGTCACAATATCGAAG
ATGGTTCAGTTCAGCTGGCAGATCATTATCAGCAGAATACCCCGATTGGTGATGGTCCGGTTCTGCTGCC
GGATAATCATTATCTGAGCACCCAGAGCGCACTGAGCAAAGATCCGAATGAAAAACGTGATCACATGGTG
CTGCTGGAATTTGTTACCGCAGCAGGTATTACCCATGGTATGGATGAACTGTATAACTAACTCGAGCACC
ACCACCACCACCACTGAGATCCGGCTGCTAACAAAGCCCGAAAGGAAGCTGAGTTGGCTGCTGCCACCGC
TGAGCAATAACTAGCATAACCCCTTGGGGCCTCTAAACGGGTCTTGAGGGGTTTTTTGCTGAAAGGAGGA
ACTATATCCGGATTGGCGAATGGG
[124 nt withheld, positions 1355-1478]
C
[91 nt withheld, positions 1480-1570]
A
[49 nt withheld, positions 1572-1620]
CCTTTGACGTTGGAGTCCACGTTCTTT
[37 nt withheld, positions 1648-1684]
ACCCTATCTCGGTCTATTCTTTTGATTTATAAGGGATTTTGCCGATTTCGGCCTATTGGTTAAAAAATGA
GCTGATTTAACAAAAATTTAACGCGAATTTTAACAAAATATTAACGCTTACAATTTAGGTGGCACTTTTC
GGGGAAATGTGCGCGGAACCCCTATTTGTTTATTTTTCTAAATACATTCAAATATGTATCCGCTCATGAG
ACAATAACCCTGATAAATGCTTCAATAATATTGAAAAAGGAAGAGTATGAGTATTCAACATTTCCGTGTC
GCCCTTATTCCCTTTTTTGCGGCATTTTGCCTTCCTGTTTTTGCTCACCCAGAAACGCTGGTGAAAGTAA
AAGATGCTGAAGATCAGTTGGGTGCACGAGTGGGTTACATCGAACTGGATCTCAACAGCGGTAAGATCCT
TGAGAGTTTTCGCCCCGAAGAACGTTTTCCAATGATGAGCACTTTTAAAGTTCTGCTATGTGGCGCGGTA
TTATCCCGTATTGACGCCGGGCAAGAGCAACTCGGTCGCCGCATACACTATTCTCAGAATGACTTGGTTG
AGTACTCACCAGTCACAGAAAAGCATCTTACGGATGGCATGACAGTAAGAGAATTATGCAGTGCTGCCAT
AACCATGAGTGATAACACTGCGGCCAACTTACTTCTGACAACGATCGGAGGACCGAAGGAGCTAACCGCT
TTTTTGCACAACATGGGGGATCATGTAACTCGCCTTGATCGTTGGGAACCGGAGCTGAATGAAGCCATAC
CAAACGACGAGCGTGACACCACGATGCCTGCAGCAATGGCAACAACGTTGCGCAAACTATTAACTGGCGA
ACTACTTACTCTAGCTTCCCGGCAACAATTAATAGACTGGATGGAGGCGGATAAAGTTGCAGGACCACTT
CTGCGCTCGGCCCTTCCGGCTGGCTGGTTTATTGCTGATAAATCTGGAGCCGGTGAGCGTGGGTCTCGCG
GTATCATTGCAGCACTGGGGCCAGATGGTAAGCCCTCCCGTATCGTAGTTATCTACACGACGGGGAGTCA
GGCAACTATGGATGAACGAAATAGACAGATCGCTGAGATAGGTGCCTCACTGATTAAGCATTGGTAACTG
TCAGACCAAGTTTACTCATATATACTTTAGATTGATTTAAAACTTCATTTTTAATTTAAAAGGATCTAGG
TGAAGATCCTTTTTGATAATCTCATGACCAAAATCCCTTAACGTGAGTTTTCGTTCCACTGAGCGTCAGA
CCCCGTAGAAAAGATCAAAGGATCTTCTTGAGATCCTTTTTTTCTGCGCGTAATCTGCTGCTTGCAAACA
AAAAAACCACCGCTACCAGCGGTGGTTTGTTTGCCGGATCAAGAGCTACCAACTCTTTTTCCGAAGGTAA
CTGGCTTCAGCAGAGCGCAGATACCAAATACTGTCCTTCTAGTGTAGCCGTAGTTAGGCCACCACTTCAA
GAACTCTGTAGCACCGCCTACATACCTCGCTCTGCTAATCCTGTTACCAGTGGCTGCTGCCAGTGGCGAT
AAGTCGTGTCTTACCGGGTTGGACTCAAGACGATAGTTACCGGATAAGGCGCAGCGGTCGGGCTGAACGG
GGGGTTCGTGCACACAGCCCAGCTTGGAGCGAACGACCTACACCGAACTGAGATACCTACAGCGTGAGCT
ATGAGAAAGCGCCACGCTTCCCGAAGGGAGAAAGGCGGACAGGTATCCGGTAAGCGGCAGGGTCGGAACA
GGAGAGCGCACGAGGGAGCTTCCAGGGGGAAACGCCTGGTATCTTTATAGTCCTGTCGGGTTTCGCCACC
TCTGACTTGAGCGTCGATTTTTGTGATGCTCGTCAGGGGGGCGGAGCCTATGGAAAAACGCCAGCAACGC
GGCCTTTTTACGGTTCCTGGCCTTTTGCTGGCCTTTTGCTCACATGTTCTTTCCTGCGTTATCCCCTGAT
TCTGTGGATAACCGTATTACCGCCTTTGAGTGAGCTGATACCGCTCGCCGCAGCCGAACGACCGAGCGCA
GCGAGTCAGTGAGCGAGGAAGCGGAAGAGCGCCTGATGCGGTATTTTCTCCTTACGCATCTGTGCGGTAT
TTCACACCGCAATGGTGCACTCTCAGTACAATCTGCTCTGATGCCGCATAGTTAAGCCAGTATACACTCC
GCTATCGCTACGTGACTGGGTCATGGCTGCGCCCCGACACCCGCCAACACCCGCTGACGCGCCCTGACGG
GCTTGTCTGCTCCCGGCATCCGCTTACAGACAAGCTGTGACCGTCTCCGGGAGCTGCATGTGTCAGAGGT
TTTCACCGTCATCACCGAAACGCGCGAGGCAGCTGCGGTAAAGCTCATCAGCGTGGTCGTGAAGCGATTC
ACAGATGTCTGCCTGTTCATCCGCGTCCAGCTCGTTGAGTTTCTCCAGAAGCGTTAATGTCTGGCTTCTG
ATAAAGCGGGCCATGTTAAGGGCGGTTTTTTCCTGTTTGGTCACTGATGCCTCCGTGTAAGGGGGATTTC
TGTTCATGGGGGTAATGATACCGATGAAACGAGAGAGGATGCTCACGATACGGGTTACTGATGATGAACA
TGCCCGGTTACTGGAACGTTGTGAGGGTAAACAACTGGCGGTATGGATGCGGCGGGACCAGAGAAAAATC
ACTCAGGGTCAATGCCAGCGCTTCGTTAATACAGATGTAGGTGTTCCACAGGGTAGCCAGCAGCATCCTG
CGATGCAGATCCGGAACATAATGGTGCAGGGCGCTGACTTCCGCGTTTCCAGACTTTACGAAACACGGAA
ACCGAAGACCATTCATGTTGTTGCTCAGGTCGCAGACGTTTTGCAGCAGCAGTCGCTTCACGTTCGCTCG
CGTATCGGTGATTCATTCTGCTAACCAGTAAGGCAACCCCGCCAGCCTAGCCGGGTCCTCAACGACAGGA
GCACGATCATGCGCACCCGTGGGGCCGCCATGCCGGCGATAATGGCCTGCTTCTCGCCGAAACGTTTGGT
GGCGGGACCAGTGACGAAGGCTTGAGCGAGGGCGTGCAAGATTCCGAATACCGCAAGCGACAGGCCGATC
ATCGTCGCGCTCCAGCGAAAGCGGTCCTCGCCGAAAATGACCCAGAGCGCTGCCGGCACCTGTCCTACGA
GTTGCATGATAAAGAAGACAGTCATAAGTGCGGCGACGATAGTCATGCCCCGCGCCCACCGGAAGGAGCT
GACTGGGTTGAAGGCTCTCAAGGGCATCGGTCGAGATCCCGGTGCCTAATGAGTGAGCTAACTTACATTA
ATTGCGTTGCGCTCACTGCCCGCTTTCCAGTCGGGAAACCTGTCGTGCCAGCTGCATTAATGAATCGGCC
AACGCGCGGGGAGAGGCGGTTTGCGTATTGGGCGCCAGGGTGGTTTTTCTTTTCACCAGTGAGACGGGCA
ACAGCTGATTGCCCTTCACCGCCTGGCCCTGAGAGAGTTGCAGCAAGCGGTCCACGCTGGTTTGCCCCAG
CAGGCGAAAATCCTGTTTGATGGTGGTTAACGGCGGGATATAACATGAGCTGTCTTCGGTATCGTCGTAT
CCCACTACCGAGATATCCGCACCAACGCGCAGCCCGGACTCGGTAATGGCGCGCATTGCGCCCAGCGCCA
TCTGATCGTTGGCAACCAGCATCGCAGTGGGAACGATGCCCTCATTCAGCATTTGCATGGTTTGTTGAAA
ACCGGACATGGCACTCCAGTCGCCTTCCCGTTCCGCTATCGGCTGAATTTGATTGCGAGTGAGATATTTA
TGCCAGCCAGCCAGACGCAGACGCGCCGAGACAGAACTTAATGGGCCCGCTAACAGCGCGATTTGCTGGT
GACCCAATGCGACCAGATGCTCCACGCCCAGTCGCGTACCGTCTTCATGGGAGAAAATAATACTGTTGAT
GGGTGTCTGGTCAGAGACATCAAGAAATAACGCCGGAACATTAGTGCAGGCAGCTTCCACAGCAATGGCA
TCCTGGTCATCCAGCGGATAGTTAATGATCAGCCCACTGACGCGTTGCGCGAGAAGATTGTGCACCGCCG
CTTTACAGGCTTCGACGCCGCTTCGTTCTACCATCGACACCACCACGCTGGCACCCAGTTGATCGGCGCG
AGATTTAATCGCCGCGACAATTTGCGACGGCGCGTGCAGGGCCAGACTGGAGGTGGCAACGCCAATCAGC
AACGACTGTTTGCCCGCCAGTTGTTGTGCCACGCGGTTGGGAATGTAATTCAGCTCCGCCATCGCCGCTT
CCACTTTTTCCCGCGTTTTCGCAGAAACGTGGCTGGCCTGGTTCACCACGCGGGAAACGGTCTGATAAGA
GACACCGGCATACTCTGCGACATCGTATAACGTTACTGGTTTCACATTCACCACCCTGAATTGACTCTCT
TCCGGGCGCTATCATGCCATACCGCGAAAGGTTTTGCGCCATTCGATGGTGTCCGGGATCTCGACGCTCT
CCCTTATGCGACTCCTGCATTAGGAAGCAGCCCAGTAGTAGGTTGAGGCCGTTGAGCACCGCCGCCGCAA
GGAATGGTGCATGCAAGGAGATGGCGCCCAACAGTCCCCCGGCCACGGGGCCTGCCACCATACCCACGCC
GAAACAAGCGCTCATGAGCCCGAAGTGGCGAGCCCGATCTTCCCCATCGGTGATGTCGGCGATATAGGCG
CCAGCAACCGCACCTGTGGCGCCGGTGATGCCGGCCACGATGCGTCCGGCGTAGAGGATCGA
Features (pLannotate 1.2.2; 20 found; start..end, strand, type, name):
     20..38      +  promoter       T7 promoter: promoter for bacteriophage T7 RNA polymerase
     39..63      +  protein_bind   lac operator: The lac repressor binds to the lac operator to inhibit transcription in E. coli. This inhibition can be relieved by adding lactose or isopropyl-β-D-thiogalactopyranoside (IPTG). lac repressor encoded by lacI
     79..99      +  RBS            RBS: efficient ribosome binding site from bacteriophage T7 gene 10 (Olins and Rangwala, 1989)
    167..463     +  CDS            SMT3: SMT3_YEAST - Experimental evidence at protein level: Swiss-Prot protein existence level 1. Not known; suppressor of MIF2 mutations. From Saccharomyces cerevisiae (strain ATCC 204508 / S288c) (Baker's yeast).
    464..1174    +  CDS            P11: P11 is a basic (constitutively fluorescent) cyan fluorescent protein published in 1994, derived from Aequorea victoria.
   1187..1204    +  CDS            9xHis (fragment): 9xHis affinity tag
   1214..1263    +  CDS            SET1 (fragment): solubility-enhancement tag derived from T7 phage gene 10B
   1271..1318    +  terminator     T7 terminator: transcription terminator for bacteriophage T7 RNA polymerase
   1355..1783    +  rep_origin     f1 ori (sequence partly withheld): f1 bacteriophage origin of replication; arrow indicates direction of (+) strand synthesis
   1836..1940    +  promoter       AmpR promoter: bla
   1941..2801    +  CDS            AmpR: β-lactamase; bla; confers resistance to ampicillin, carbenicillin, and related antibiotics
   2972..3560    +  rep_origin     ori: high-copy-number ColE1/pMB1/pBR322/pUC origin of replication
   3746..3885    -  misc_feature   bom: basis of mobility region from pBR322
   3987..4178    -  CDS            rop: Rop protein, which maintains plasmids at low copy number; rop
   4195..4575    +  CDS            YPB1_ECOLX: Protein predicted: Swiss-Prot protein existence level 4. From Escherichia coli.
   4647..4938    -  CDS            TcR (fragment): tetracycline efflux protein; tet; confers resistance to tetracycline
   4953..4974    -  protein_bind   CAP binding site: CAP binding activates transcription in the presence of cAMP. E. coli catabolite activator protein
   4987..6069    -  CDS            lacI: lac repressor; lacI; The lac repressor binds to the lac operator to inhibit transcription in E. coli. This inhibition can be relieved by adding lactose or isopropyl-β-D-thiogalactopyranoside (IPTG).
   6070..6147    -  promoter       lacI promoter: lacI
   6155..6434    -  CDS            TcR (fragment): tetracycline efflux protein; tet; confers resistance to tetracycline
