[The description below was written by a language model from this plasmid's Addgene catalogue record and pLannotate feature annotations shown in this document.]
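Description:
pET303_sumocodo_GFP_codoopti is a bacterial expression plasmid of about 6.4 kb, built on the pET303 backbone, for producing a SUMO-GFP fusion protein in E. coli. It replicates from a ColE1/pMB1-type origin accompanied by the pBR322-derived bom site and the rop gene, which moderates copy number (the catalogue lists copy number as unknown). An f1 phage origin is also present. Selection is by ampicillin through the β-lactamase gene and its own promoter. Short fragments annotated as tetracycline-resistance sequence are non-functional remnants of the pBR322 lineage.

The expression cassette is a standard T7lac arrangement. A T7 promoter is followed immediately by a lac operator and the T7 gene 10 ribosome binding site, with a T7 terminator downstream. The plasmid also carries lacI under its native promoter, so transcription stays repressed until IPTG is added, and it requires a host that supplies T7 RNA polymerase, such as the BL21(DE3) strain named in the record. The open reading frame joins yeast SMT3 (SUMO) directly to an Aequorea victoria GFP coding sequence; the plasmid name suggests both parts were codon-optimised. The annotation tool matched the GFP region to a cyan variant called P11, but the catalogue simply describes it as GFP. A histidine tag is annotated just downstream of GFP, detected as a fragment of a 9xHis feature, and would allow metal-affinity purification if it is in frame. SUMO fusions are commonly used to improve solubility and yield and can be removed with a SUMO-specific protease. The associated publication concerns nanobody-based lateral flow antigen assays, but the record does not state what role this protein played in that work.
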