Addgene plasmid #210393: pET303_sumocodo_GFP_codoopti
Purpose: Express SUMO-GFP in E. coli
Depositing lab: Magnus Rueping. Depositing organization: King Abdullah University of Science and Technology (KAUST). Publication: Nanobody-Based Lateral Flow Immunoassay for Rapid Antigen Detection of SARS-CoV-2 and MERS-CoV Proteins. Peng Y, Huang Y, Kiessling F, Renn D, Rueping M. ACS Synth Biol. 2025 Jan 9. doi: 10.1021/acssynbio.4c00592. PubMed 39786915.
Backbone
  Vector backbone: pET303
  Backbone size w/o insert (bp): 5369
  Total vector size (bp): 6437
  Vector type: Bacterial Expression
Growth in bacteria
  Bacterial resistance: Ampicillin, 100 μg/mL
  Growth temperature: 37°C
  Growth strain: DH5alpha
  Growth instructions: Use BL21(DE3) strain for protein expression
  Copy number: Unknown
Gene/Insert
  Gene/Insert name: GFP
  Insert size (bp): 1068
  GenBank ID: AAA27722.1
  Tag / fusion protein: SUMO-tag (N terminal on insert)
Terms and licenses: Academic/Nonprofit Terms; Industry Terms
How to cite: pET303_sumocodo_GFP_codoopti was a gift from Magnus Rueping (Addgene plasmid # 210393 ; http://n2t.net/addgene:210393 ; RRID:Addgene_210393)
